Addgene plasmid #215694: pcDNAintron-CHIKV-nsp1-c3xFLAG
Purpose: Produces the Chikungunya virus nonstructural protein 1 with a c-terminal 3xFLAG tag
Depositing lab: Melinda Brindley. Depositing organization: University of Georgia. Publication: Chikungunya virus release is reduced by TIM-1 receptors through binding of envelope phosphatidylserine. Reyes Ballista JM, Hoover AJ, Noble JT, Acciani MD, Miazgowicz KL, Harrison SA, Tabscott GAL, Duncan A, Barnes DN, Jimenez AR, Brindley MA. J Virol. 2024 Jul 15:e0077524. doi: 10.1128/jvi.00775-24. PubMed 39007616.
Backbone
  Vector backbone: pcDNAintron
  Backbone size w/o insert (bp): 6205
  Vector type: Mammalian Expression
  Selectable markers: Neomycin (select with G418)
Growth in bacteria
  Bacterial resistance: Ampicillin, 100 μg/mL
  Growth temperature: 37°C
  Growth strain: DH5alpha
  Copy number: High Copy
Gene/Insert
  Gene/Insert name: CHIKV nsp1
  Species: Chikungunya virus strain 181/clone 25
  Insert size (bp): 1667
  Promoter: CMV
  Tag / fusion protein: 3xFLAG (C terminal on insert)
  Cloning method: Ligation Independent Cloning
  Sequencing primers: 5′ TAATACGACTCACTATAGGG; 3′ TAGAAGGCACAGTCGAGG
Terms and licenses: Academic/Nonprofit Terms; Industry Terms: Not Available to Industry
How to cite: pcDNAintron-CHIKV-nsp1-c3xFLAG was a gift from Melinda Brindley (Addgene plasmid # 215694 ; http://n2t.net/addgene:215694 ; RRID:Addgene_215694)
