[The description below was written by a language model from this plasmid's Addgene catalogue record and pLannotate feature annotations shown in this document.]
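Description:
pcDNAintron-CHIKV-nsp1-c3xFLAG is a mammalian expression plasmid of 7,872 bp, built on the pcDNAintron backbone, a pcDNA-style vector that carries a rabbit β-globin intron between the promoter and the cloning site. It is maintained in E. coli as a high-copy plasmid through a ColE1/pUC-type origin and selected with ampicillin via the β-lactamase gene. An f1 origin is also present. For mammalian cells, an SV40 early promoter drives the neomycin phosphotransferase gene, terminated by an SV40 poly(A) signal, which allows G418 selection of stable transfectants.

The payload is the coding sequence for nonstructural protein 1 (nsP1) of Chikungunya virus strain 181/clone 25, inserted by ligation-independent cloning. The automated annotation labels this region as a fragment of the CHIKV nonstructural polyprotein (matched to the S27 strain) and quotes the nsP4 polymerase function. This reflects the polyprotein database entry rather than the insert, which corresponds to the N-terminal nsP1 portion. The open reading frame is fused directly at its C terminus to a 3xFLAG epitope for detection or immunoprecipitation with anti-FLAG antibodies. Transcription is driven by the human CMV immediate-early enhancer and promoter and ends at the bovine growth hormone poly(A) signal. The upstream β-globin intron is spliced from the transcript, an arrangement generally used to improve mRNA processing and expression, which can help with genes from cytoplasmic RNA viruses. A T7 promoter lies just upstream of the insert and serves as a sequencing primer site.

The plasmid is used to express tagged nsP1 on its own in transfected mammalian cells, and it was deposited with a study of Chikungunya virus release and TIM-1 receptors.
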