Features (pLannotate 1.2.2; 23 found; start..end, strand, type, name):
      3..382     +  enhancer       CMV enhancer: human cytomegalovirus immediate early enhancer
    383..586     +  promoter       CMV promoter: human cytomegalovirus (CMV) immediate early promoter
    707..1279    +  intron         β-globin intron: intron from rabbit β-globin gene
   1334..1352    +  promoter       T7 promoter: promoter for bacteriophage T7 RNA polymerase
   1403..1443    +  intron         β-globin intron (fragment): intron from rabbit β-globin gene
   1441..1497    +  CDS            HBB (fragment): HBB_LEPEU - Experimental evidence at protein level: Swiss-Prot protein existence level 1. Involved in oxygen transport from the lung to the various peripheral tissues. From Lepus europaeus (European hare).
   1526..3124    +  CDS            POLN_CHIKS (fragment): Experimental evidence at protein level: Swiss-Prot protein existence level 1. [RNA-directed RNA polymerase nsP4]: RNA dependent RNA polymerase (By similarity). Replicates genomic and antigenomic RNA by recognizing replications specific signals. The early replication complex formed by the polyprotein P123 and nsP4 synthesizes minus- strand RNAs (By similarity). The late replication complex composed of fully processed nsP1-nsP4 is responsible for the production of genomic and subgenomic plus-strand RNAs (By similarity). From Chikungunya virus (strain S27-African prototype) (CHIKV).
   3125..3190    +  CDS            3xFLAG: three tandem FLAG® epitope tags, followed by an enterokinase cleavage site
   3237..3461    +  polyA_signal   bGH poly(A) signal: bovine growth hormone polyadenylation signal
   3465..3486    +  promoter       SV40 promoter (fragment): SV40 enhancer and early promoter
   3507..3935    +  rep_origin     f1 ori (sequence partly withheld): f1 bacteriophage origin of replication; arrow indicates direction of (+) strand synthesis
   3949..4278    +  promoter       SV40 promoter: SV40 enhancer and early promoter
   4345..5136    +  CDS            neo: KKA2_KLEPN - Also known as kan, nptII. Experimental evidence at protein level: Swiss-Prot protein existence level 1. Resistance to kanamycin, neomycin, paromomycin, ribostamycin, butirosin and gentamicin B. From Klebsiella pneumoniae.
   5160..5318    +  CDS            ble (fragment): BLE_KLEPN - Experimental evidence at protein level: Swiss-Prot protein existence level 1. Binding protein with a strong affinity to the bleomycin family of antibiotics. Binds to CL990; an antimitotic-antibiotic compound. From Klebsiella pneumoniae.
   5313..5434    +  polyA_signal   SV40 poly(A) signal: SV40 polyadenylation signal
   5507..5523    -  protein_bind   lac operator: The lac repressor binds to the lac operator to inhibit transcription in E. coli. This inhibition can be relieved by adding lactose or isopropyl-β-D-thiogalactopyranoside (IPTG). lac repressor encoded by lacI
   5531..5561    -  promoter       lac promoter: promoter for the E. coli lac operon
   5576..5597    -  protein_bind   CAP binding site: CAP binding activates transcription in the presence of cAMP. E. coli catabolite activator protein
   5610..5702    -  CDS            lacI (fragment): lac repressor; lacI; The lac repressor binds to the lac operator to inhibit transcription in E. coli. This inhibition can be relieved by adding lactose or isopropyl-β-D-thiogalactopyranoside (IPTG).
   5885..6473    -  rep_origin     ori: high-copy-number ColE1/pMB1/pBR322/pUC origin of replication
   6644..7504    -  CDS            AmpR: β-lactamase; bla; confers resistance to ampicillin, carbenicillin, and related antibiotics
   7505..7609    -  promoter       AmpR promoter: bla
   7668..7720    -  misc_feature   bom (fragment): basis of mobility region from pBR322
>Addgene plasmid #215694 | pcDNAintron-CHIKV-nsp1-c3xFLAG | addgene full sequence | sequence record 426579 | Addgene NGS Result
TTGACATTGATTATTGACTAGTTATTAATAGTAATCAATTACGGGGTCATTAGTTCATAGCCCATATATG
GAGTTCCGCGTTACATAACTTACGGTAAATGGCCCGCCTGGCTGACCGCCCAACGACCCCCGCCCATTGA
CGTCAATAATGACGTATGTTCCCATAGTAACGCCAATAGGGACTTTCCATTGACGTCAATGGGTGGAGTA
TTTACGGTAAACTGCCCACTTGGCAGTACATCAAGTGTATCATATGCCAAGTACGCCCCCTATTGACGTC
AATGACGGTAAATGGCCCGCCTGGCATTATGCCCAGTACATGACCTTATGGGACTTTCCTACTTGGCAGT
ACATCTACGTATTAGTCATCGCTATTACCATGGTGATGCGGTTTTGGCAGTACATCAATGGGCGTGGATA
GCGGTTTGACTCACGGGGATTTCCAAGTCTCCACCCCATTGACGTCAATGGGAGTTTGTTTTGGCACCAA
AATCAACGGGACTTTCCAAAATGTCGTAACAACTCCGCCCCATTGACGCAAATGGGCGGTAGGCGTGTAC
GGTGGGAGGTCTATATAAGCAGAGCTCGTTTAGTGAACCGTCAGATCGCCTGGAGACGCCATCCACGCTG
TTTTGACCTCCATAGAAGACACCGGGACCGATCCAGCCTCCGGGGGATCGATCCCCCCGATCCTGAGAAC
TTCAGGGTGAGTTTGGGGACCCTTGATTGTTCTTTCTTTTTCGCTATTGTAAAATTCATGTTATATGGAG
GGGGCAAAGTTTTCAGGGTGTTGTTTAGAATGGGAAGATGTCCCTTGTATCACCATGGACCCTCATGATA
ATTTTGTTTCTTTCACTTTCTACTCTGTTGACAACCATTGTCTCCTCTTATTTTCTTTTCATTTTCTGTA
ACTTTTTCGTTAAACTTTAGCTTGCATTTGTAACGAATTTTTAAATTCACTTTTGTTTATTTGTCAGATT
GTAAGTACTTTCTCTAATCACTTTTTTTTCAAGGCAATCAGGGTATATTATATTGTACTTCAGCACAGTT
TTAGAGAACAATTGTTATAATTAAATGATAAGGTAGAATATTTCTGCATATAAATTCTGGCTGGCGTGGA
AATATTCTTATTGGTAGAAACAACTACATCCTGGTCATCATCCTGCCTTTCTCTTTATGGTTACAATGAT
ATACACTGTTTGAGATGAGGATAAAATACTCTGAGTCCAAACCGGGCCCCTCTGCTAACCATGTTCATGC
CTTCTTCTTTTTCCTACAGCTCCTGGGCAACGTGCTGGTTATTGTGCTGTCTCATCATTTTGGCAAAGAA
TTGTAATACGACTCACTATAGGGCGAATTCGGATCCACTAGTCCAGTGTGGTGGAATTCTGCAGATCTAG
AGCCTCTGCTAACCATGTTCATGCCTTCTTCTTTTTCCTACAGCTCCTGGGCAACGTGCTGGTTATTGTG
CTGTCTCATCATTTTGGCAAAGAATTCGAGCTCATCGATGCATGGTACCGCCACCATGGATTCTGTGTAC
GTGGACATAGACGCTGACAGCGCCTTTTTGAAGGCCCTGCAACGTGCGTACCCCATGTTTGAGGTGGAAC
CTAGGCAGGTCACATCGAATGACCATGCTAATGCTAGAGCGTTCTCGCATCTAGCCATAAAACTAATAGA
GCAGGAAATTGATCCCGACTCAACCATCCTGGATATAGGTAGTGCGCCAGCAAGGAGGATGATGTCGGAC
AGGAAGTACCACTGCGTTTGCCCGATGCGCAGCGCAGAAGATCCCGAGAGACTCGCTAATTATGCGAGAA
AGCTCGCATCTGCCGCAGGAAAAGTCCTGGACAGAAACATTTCTGGAAAGATCGGGGACTTACAAGCGGT
GATGGCCGTGCCAGACACGGAGACGCCAACATTTTGCTTACACACAGATGTCTCATGTAGACAGAGAGCA
GACGTCGCGATATACCAAGACGTCTATGCTGTACACGCACCCACGTCGCTATACCACCAGGCGATTAAAG
GAGTCCGAGTGGCGTACTGGGTAGGGTTCGACACAACCCCGTTCATGTACAACGCTATGGCGGGTGCCTA
CCCCTCATACTCGACAAATTGGGCGGATGAGCAGGTACTGAAGGCTAAGAACATAGGATTATGTTCAACA
GACCTGACGGAAGGTAGACGAGGCAAATTGTCTATCATGAGAGGGAAAAAGCTAAAACCGTGCGACCGTG
TGCTGTTCTCAGTAGGGTCAACGCTTTACCCGGAAAGCCGCACGCTACTTAAGAGCTGGCACCTACCATC
GGTGTTCCATCTAAAGGGCAAGCTTAGCTTCACATGCCGCTGTGACACAGTGGTTTCGTGTGAGGGCTAC
GTCGTTAAGAGAATAACGATGAGCCCAGGCCTTTATGGAAAAACCATAGGGTATGCGGTAACCCACCACG
CAGACGGATTCTTGATGTGCAAGACTACCGACACGGTTGACGGCGAAAGAGTGTCATTCTCGGTGTGCAC
GTACGTGCCGGCGACCATTTGTGATCAAATGACCGGCATCCTTGCTACAGAAGTCACGCCGGAGGATGCA
CAGAAGCTGTTGGTGGGGCTGAACCAGAGGATAGTGGTTAACGGCAGAACGCAACGGAACACGAACACCA
TGAAGAACTACCTACTTCCCGTGGTCGCCCAGGCCTTCAGTAAGTGGGCAAAGGAGTGCCGGAAGGACAT
GGAAGATGAGAAGCTTCTGGGGGTCAGAGAAAGAACACTAACCTGCTGCTGTCTATGGGCATTTAAGAAG
CAGAAAACACACACGGTCTACAAGAGGCCTGATACCCAGTCAATCCAGAAGGTTCAGGCCGAATTTGACA
GCTTTGTAGTACCGGGCCTGTGGTCGTCCGGGTTGTCAATCCCGTTGAGGACTAGAATCAAGTGGTTGTT
ACGCAAGGTGCCGAAAACAGACCTGATCCCATACAGCGGGAATGCCCAAGAAGCCCAGGATGCAGAAAAA
GAAGCAGAGGAAGAACGAGAAGCAGAACTGACTCATGAGGCTCTACCACCCCTACAGGCAGCACAGGAAG
ATGTCCAGGTCGAAATCGACGTGGAACAGCTTGAGGATAGAGCGGACTACAAAGACCATGACGGTGATTA
TAAAGATCATGATATCGACTACAAGGATGACGATGACAAGTGACTCGAGTCTAGAGGGCCCGTTTAAACC
CGCTGATCAGCCTCGACTGTGCCTTCTAGTTGCCAGCCATCTGTTGTTTGCCCCTCCCCCGTGCCTTCCT
TGACCCTGGAAGGTGCCACTCCCACTGTCCTTTCCTAATAAAATGAGGAAATTGCATCGCATTGTCTGAG
TAGGTGTCATTCTATTCTGGGGGGTGGGGTGGGGCAGGACAGCAAGGGGGAGGATTGGGAAGACAATAGC
AGGCATGCTGGGGATGCGGTGGGCTCTATGGCTTCTGAGGCGGAAAGAACCAGCTGGGGCTCTAGGGGGT
ATCCCC
[55 nt withheld, positions 3507-3561]
T
[68 nt withheld, positions 3563-3630]
C
[91 nt withheld, positions 3632-3722]
A
[49 nt withheld, positions 3724-3772]
CCTTTGACGTTGGAGTCCACGTTCTTT
[37 nt withheld, positions 3800-3836]
ACCCTATCTCGGTCTATTCTTTTGATTTATAAGGGATTTTGCCGATTTCGGCCTATTGGTTAAAAAATGA
GCTGATTTAACAAAAATTTAACGCGAATTAATTCTGTGGAATGTGTGTCAGTTAGGGTGTGGAAAGTCCC
CAGGCTCCCCAGCAGGCAGAAGTATGCAAAGCATGCATCTCAATTAGTCAGCAACCAGGTGTGGAAAGTC
CCCAGGCTCCCCAGCAGGCAGAAGTATGCAAAGCATGCATCTCAATTAGTCAGCAACCATAGTCCCGCCC
CTAACTCCGCCCATCCCGCCCCTAACTCCGCCCAGTTCCGCCCATTCTCCGCCCCATGGCTGACTAATTT
TTTTTATTTATGCAGAGGCCGAGGCCGCCTCTGCCTCTGAGCTATTCCAGAAGTAGTGAGGAGGCTTTTT
TGGAGGCCTAGGCTTTTGCAAAAAGCTCCCGGGAGCTTGTATATCCATTTTCGGATCTGATCAAGAGACA
GGATGAGGATCGTTTCGCATGATTGAACAAGATGGATTGCACGCAGGTTCTCCGGCCGCTTGGGTGGAGA
GGCTATTCGGCTATGACTGGGCACAACAGACAATCGGCTGCTCTGATGCCGCCGTGTTCCGGCTGTCAGC
GCAGGGGCGCCCGGTTCTTTTTGTCAAGACCGACCTGTCCGGTGCCCTGAATGAACTGCAGGACGAGGCA
GCGCGGCTATCGTGGCTGGCCACGACGGGCGTTCCTTGCGCAGCTGTGCTCGACGTTGTCACTGAAGCGG
GAAGGGACTGGCTGCTATTGGGCGAAGTGCCGGGGCAGGATCTCCTGTCATCTCACCTTGCTCCTGCCGA
GAAAGTATCCATCATGGCTGATGCAATGCGGCGGCTGCATACGCTTGATCCGGCTACCTGCCCATTCGAC
CACCAAGCGAAACATCGCATCGAGCGAGCACGTACTCGGATGGAAGCCGGTCTTGTCGATCAGGATGATC
TGGACGAAGAGCATCAGGGGCTCGCGCCAGCCGAACTGTTCGCCAGGCTCAAGGCGCGCATGCCCGACGG
CGAGGATCTCGTCGTGACCCATGGCGATGCCTGCTTGCCGAATATCATGGTGGAAAATGGCCGCTTTTCT
GGATTCATCGACTGTGGCCGGCTGGGTGTGGCGGACCGCTATCAGGACATAGCGTTGGCTACCCGTGATA
TTGCTGAAGAGCTTGGCGGCGAATGGGCTGACCGCTTCCTCGTGCTTTACGGTATCGCCGCTCCCGATTC
GCAGCGCATCGCCTTCTATCGCCTTCTTGACGAGTTCTTCTGAGCGGGACTCTGGGGTTCGAAATGACCG
ACCAAGCGACGCCCAACCTGCCATCACGAGATTTCGATTCCACCGCCGCCTTCTATGAAAGGTTGGGCTT
CGGAATCGTTTTCCGGGACGCCGGCTGGATGATCCTCCAGCGCGGGGATCTCATGCTGGAGTTCTTCGCC
CACCCCAACTTGTTTATTGCAGCTTATAATGGTTACAAATAAAGCAATAGCATCACAAATTTCACAAATA
AAGCATTTTTTTCACTGCATTCTAGTTGTGGTTTGTCCAAACTCATCAATGTATCTTATCATGTCTGTAT
ACCGTCGACCTCTAGCTAGAGCTTGGCGTAATCATGGTCATAGCTGTTTCCTGTGTGAAATTGTTATCCG
CTCACAATTCCACACAACATACGAGCCGGAAGCATAAAGTGTAAAGCCTGGGGTGCCTAATGAGTGAGCT
AACTCACATTAATTGCGTTGCGCTCACTGCCCGCTTTCCAGTCGGGAAACCTGTCGTGCCAGCTGCATTA
ATGAATCGGCCAACGCGCGGGGAGAGGCGGTTTGCGTATTGGGCGCTCTTCCGCTTCCTCGCTCACTGAC
TCGCTGCGCTCGGTCGTTCGGCTGCGGCGAGCGGTATCAGCTCACTCAAAGGCGGTAATACGGTTATCCA
CAGAATCAGGGGATAACGCAGGAAAGAACATGTGAGCAAAAGGCCAGCAAAAGGCCAGGAACCGTAAAAA
GGCCGCGTTGCTGGCGTTTTTCCATAGGCTCCGCCCCCCTGACGAGCATCACAAAAATCGACGCTCAAGT
CAGAGGTGGCGAAACCCGACAGGACTATAAAGATACCAGGCGTTTCCCCCTGGAAGCTCCCTCGTGCGCT
CTCCTGTTCCGACCCTGCCGCTTACCGGATACCTGTCCGCCTTTCTCCCTTCGGGAAGCGTGGCGCTTTC
TCATAGCTCACGCTGTAGGTATCTCAGTTCGGTGTAGGTCGTTCGCTCCAAGCTGGGCTGTGTGCACGAA
CCCCCCGTTCAGCCCGACCGCTGCGCCTTATCCGGTAACTATCGTCTTGAGTCCAACCCGGTAAGACACG
ACTTATCGCCACTGGCAGCAGCCACTGGTAACAGGATTAGCAGAGCGAGGTATGTAGGCGGTGCTACAGA
GTTCTTGAAGTGGTGGCCTAACTACGGCTACACTAGAAGAACAGTATTTGGTATCTGCGCTCTGCTGAAG
CCAGTTACCTTCGGAAAAAGAGTTGGTAGCTCTTGATCCGGCAAACAAACCACCGCTGGTAGCGGTGGTT
TTTTTGTTTGCAAGCAGCAGATTACGCGCAGAAAAAAAGGATCTCAAGAAGATCCTTTGATCTTTTCTAC
GGGGTCTGACGCTCAGTGGAACGAAAACTCACGTTAAGGGATTTTGGTCATGAGATTATCAAAAAGGATC
TTCACCTAGATCCTTTTAAATTAAAAATGAAGTTTTAAATCAATCTAAAGTATATATGAGTAAACTTGGT
CTGACAGTTACCAATGCTTAATCAGTGAGGCACCTATCTCAGCGATCTGTCTATTTCGTTCATCCATAGT
TGCCTGACTCCCCGTCGTGTAGATAACTACGATACGGGAGGGCTTACCATCTGGCCCCAGTGCTGCAATG
ATACCGCGAGACCCACGCTCACCGGCTCCAGATTTATCAGCAATAAACCAGCCAGCCGGAAGGGCCGAGC
GCAGAAGTGGTCCTGCAACTTTATCCGCCTCCATCCAGTCTATTAATTGTTGCCGGGAAGCTAGAGTAAG
TAGTTCGCCAGTTAATAGTTTGCGCAACGTTGTTGCCATTGCTACAGGCATCGTGGTGTCACGCTCGTCG
TTTGGTATGGCTTCATTCAGCTCCGGTTCCCAACGATCAAGGCGAGTTACATGATCCCCCATGTTGTGCA
AAAAAGCGGTTAGCTCCTTCGGTCCTCCGATCGTTGTCAGAAGTAAGTTGGCCGCAGTGTTATCACTCAT
GGTTATGGCAGCACTGCATAATTCTCTTACTGTCATGCCATCCGTAAGATGCTTTTCTGTGACTGGTGAG
TACTCAACCAAGTCATTCTGAGAATAGTGTATGCGGCGACCGAGTTGCTCTTGCCCGGCGTCAATACGGG
ATAATACCGCGCCACATAGCAGAACTTTAAAAGTGCTCATCATTGGAAAACGTTCTTCGGGGCGAAAACT
CTCAAGGATCTTACCGCTGTTGAGATCCAGTTCGATGTAACCCACTCGTGCACCCAACTGATCTTCAGCA
TCTTTTACTTTCACCAGCGTTTCTGGGTGAGCAAAAACAGGAAGGCAAAATGCCGCAAAAAAGGGAATAA
GGGCGACACGGAAATGTTGAATACTCATACTCTTCCTTTTTCAATATTATTGAAGCATTTATCAGGGTTA
TTGTCTCATGAGCGGATACATATTTGAATGTATTTAGAAAAATAAACAAATAGGGGTTCCGCGCACATTT
CCCCGAAAAGTGCCACCTGACGTCGACGGATCGGGAGATCTCCCGATCCCCTATGGTGCACTCTCAGTAC
AATCTGCTCTGATGCCGCATAGTTAAGCCAGTATCTGCTCCCTGCTTGTGTGTTGGAGGTCGCTGAGTAG
TGCGCGAGCAAAATTTAAGCTACAACAAGGCAAGGCTTGACCGACAATTGCATGAAGAATCTGCTTAGGG
TTAGGCGTTTTGCGCTGCTTCGCGATGTACGGGCCAGATATACGCG
